>Addgene plasmid #240423 | Vim-mCh-FKBP | addgene full sequence | sequence record 481712 | Addgene NGS Result
TAGTTATTAATAGTAATCAATTACGGGGTCATTAGTTCATAGCCCATATATGGAGTTCCGCGTTACATAA
CTTACGGTAAATGGCCCGCCTGGCTGACCGCCCAACGACCCCCGCCCATTGACGTCAATAATGACGTATG
TTCCCATAGTAACGCCAATAGGGACTTTCCATTGACGTCAATGGGTGGAGTATTTACGGTAAACTGCCCA
CTTGGCAGTACATCAAGTGTATCATATGCCAAGTACGCCCCCTATTGACGTCAATGACGGTAAATGGCCC
GCCTGGCATTATGCCCAGTACATGACCTTATGGGACTTTCCTACTTGGCAGTACATCTACGTATTAGTCA
TCGCTATTACCATGGTGATGCGGTTTTGGCAGTACATCAATGGGCGTGGATAGCGGTTTGACTCACGGGG
ATTTCCAAGTCTCCACCCCATTGACGTCAATGGGAGTTTGTTTTGGCACCAAAATCAACGGGACTTTCCA
AAATGTCGTAACAACTCCGCCCCATTGACGCAAATGGGCGGTAGGCGTGTACGGTGGGAGGTCTATATAA
GCAGAGCTGGTTTAGTGAACCGTCAGATCCGCTAGCGCTACCGGACTCAGATCGCCACCATGTCCACCAG
GTCCGTGTCCTCGTCCTCCTACCGCAGGATGTTCGGCGGCCCGGGCACCGCGAGCCGGCCGAGCTCCAGC
CGGAGCTACGTGACTACGTCCACCCGCACCTACAGCCTGGGCAGCGCGCTGCGCCCCAGCACCAGCCGCA
GCCTCTACGCCTCGTCCCCGGGCGGCGTGTATGCCACGCGCTCCTCTGCCGTGCGCCTGCGGAGCAGCGT
GCCCGGGGTGCGGCTCCTGCAGGACTCGGTGGACTTCTCGCTGGCCGACGCCATCAACACCGAGTTCAAG
AACACCCGCACCAACGAGAAGGTGGAGCTACAGGAGCTGAATGACCGCTTCGCCAACTACATCGACAAGG
TGCGCTTCCTGGAGCAGCAGAATAAGATCCTGCTGGCCGAGCTCGAGCAGCTCAAGGGCCAAGGCAAGTC
GCGCCTGGGGGACCTCTACGAGGAGGAGATGCGGGAGCTGCGCCGGCAGGTGGACCAGCTAACCAACGAC
AAAGCCCGCGTCGAGGTGGAGCGCGACAACCTGGCCGAGGACATCATGCGCCTCCGGGAGAAATTGCAGG
AGGAGATGCTTCAGAGAGAGGAAGCCGAAAACACCCTGCAATCTTTCAGACAGGATGTTGACAATGCGTC
TCTGGCACGTCTTGACCTTGAACGCAAAGTGGAATCTTTGCAAGAAGAGATTGCCTTTTTGAAGAAACTC
CACGAAGAGGAAATCCAGGAGCTGCAGGCTCAGATTCAGGAACAGCATGTCCAAATCGATGTGGATGTTT
CCAAGCCTGACCTCACGGCTGCCCTGCGTGACGTACGTCAGCAATATGAAAGTGTGGCTGCCAAGAACCT
GCAGGAGGCAGAAGAATGGTACAAATCCAAGTTTGCTGACCTCTCTGAGGCTGCCAACCGGAACAATGAC
GCCCTGCGCCAGGCAAAGCAGGAGTCCACTGAGTACCGGAGACAGGTGCAGTCCCTCACCTGTGAAGTGG
ATGCCCTTAAAGGAACCAATGAGTCCCTGGAACGCCAGATGCGTGAAATGGAAGAGAACTTTGCCGTTGA
AGCTGCTAACTACCAAGACACTATTGGCCGCCTGCAGGATGAGATTCAGAATATGAAGGAGGAAATGGCT
CGTCACCTTCGTGAATACCAAGACCTGCTCAATGTTAAGATGGCCCTTGACATTGAGATTGCCACCTACA
GGAAGCTGCTGGAAGGCGAGGAGAGCAGGATTTCTCTGCCTCTTCCAAACTTTTCCTCCCTGAACCTGAG
GGAAACTAATCTGGATTCACTCCCTCTGGTTGATACCCACTCAAAAAGGACACTTCTGATTAAGACGGTT
GAAACTAGAGATGGACAGGTTATCAACGAAACTTCTCAGCATCACGATGACCTTGAACCGGGAGGCGGTG
GCTCAGGCGGAGGAGGGTCAGGAGGGGGAGGCAGTGGCGGGGGCGGCTCTGGAGGAGGGGGTTCTGGTGG
TGGTAGCGCACCGGTCGCCACCATGGTGAGCAAGGGCGAGGAGGATAACATGGCCATCATCAAGGAGTTC
ATGCGCTTCAAGGTGCACATGGAGGGCTCCGTGAACGGCCACGAGTTCGAGATCGAGGGCGAGGGCGAGG
GCCGCCCCTACGAGGGCACCCAGACCGCCAAGCTGAAGGTGACCAAGGGTGGCCCCCTGCCCTTCGCCTG
GGACATCCTGTCCCCTCAGTTCATGTACGGCTCCAAGGCCTACGTGAAGCACCCCGCCGACATCCCCGAC
TACTTGAAGCTGTCCTTCCCCGAGGGCTTCAAGTGGGAGCGCGTGATGAACTTCGAGGACGGCGGCGTGG
TGACCGTGACCCAGGACTCCTCCCTGCAGGACGGCGAGTTCATCTACAAGGTGAAGCTGCGCGGCACCAA
CTTCCCCTCCGACGGCCCCGTAATGCAGAAGAAGACCATGGGCTGGGAGGCCTCCTCCGAGCGGATGTAC
CCCGAGGACGGCGCCCTGAAGGGCGAGATCAAGCAGAGGCTGAAGCTGAAGGACGGCGGCCACTACGACG
CTGAGGTCAAGACCACCTACAAGGCCAAGAAGCCCGTGCAGCTGCCCGGCGCCTACAACGTCAACATCAA
GTTGGACATCACCTCCCACAACGAGGACTACACCATCGTGGAACAGTACGAACGCGCCGAGGGCCGCCAC
TCCACCGGCGGCATGGACGAGCTGTACAAGGGCGGTGGCTCTGGCGGTGGCAGTGGGGGAGGGGGAAGTG
GAGGAGTGCAGGTGGAAACCATCTCCCCAGGAGACGGGCGCACCTTCCCCAAGCGCGGCCAGACCTGCGT
GGTGCACTACACCGGGATGCTTGAAGATGGAAAGAAATTTGATTCCTCCCGGGACAGAAACAAGCCCTTT
AAGTTTATGCTAGGCAAGCAGGAGGTGATCCGAGGCTGGGAAGAAGGGGTTGCCCAGATGAGTGTGGGTC
AGAGAGCCAAACTGACTATATCTCCAGATTATGCCTATGGTGCCACTGGGCACCCAGGCATCATCCCACC
ACATGCCACTCTCGTCTTCGATGTGGAGCTTCTAAAACTGGAATAAGCGACTCTAGATCATAATCAGCCA
TACCACATTTGTAGAGGTTTTACTTGCTTTAAAAAACCTCCCACACCTCCCCCTGAACCTGAAACATAAA
ATGAATGCAATTGTTGTTGTTAACTTGTTTATTGCAGCTTATAATGGTTACAAATAAAGCAATAGCATCA
CAAATTTCACAAATAAAGCATTTTTTTCACTGCATTCTAGTTGTGGTTTGTCCAAACTCATCAATGTATC
TTAAGGCGTAAATTGTAAGCGTTAATATTTTGTTAAAATTCGCGTTAAATTTTTGTTAAATCAGCTCATT
TTTTAACCAATAGGCCGAAATCGGCAAAATCCCTTATAAATCAAAAGAATAGACCGAGATAGGGT
[37 nt withheld, positions 3566-3602]
AAAGAACGTGGACTCCAACGTCAAAGG
[49 nt withheld, positions 3630-3678]
T
[91 nt withheld, positions 3680-3770]
G
[124 nt withheld, positions 3772-3895]
CAGGTGGCACTTTTCGGGGAAATGTGCGCGGAACCCCTATTTGTTTATTTTTCTAAATACATTCAAATAT
GTATCCGCTCATGAGACAATAACCCTGATAAATGCTTCAATAATATTGAAAAAGGAAGAGTCCTGAGGCG
GAAAGAACCAGCTGTGGAATGTGTGTCAGTTAGGGTGTGGAAAGTCCCCAGGCTCCCCAGCAGGCAGAAG
TATGCAAAGCATGCATCTCAATTAGTCAGCAACCAGGTGTGGAAAGTCCCCAGGCTCCCCAGCAGGCAGA
AGTATGCAAAGCATGCATCTCAATTAGTCAGCAACCATAGTCCCGCCCCTAACTCCGCCCATCCCGCCCC
TAACTCCGCCCAGTTCCGCCCATTCTCCGCCCCATGGCTGACTAATTTTTTTTATTTATGCAGAGGCCGA
GGCCGCCTCGGCCTCTGAGCTATTCCAGAAGTAGTGAGGAGGCTTTTTTGGAGGCCTAGGCTTTTGCAAA
GATCGATCAAGAGACAGGATGAGGATCGTTTCGCATGATTGAACAAGATGGATTGCACGCAGGTTCTCCG
GCCGCTTGGGTGGAGAGGCTATTCGGCTATGACTGGGCACAACAGACAATCGGCTGCTCTGATGCCGCCG
TGTTCCGGCTGTCAGCGCAGGGGCGCCCGGTTCTTTTTGTCAAGACCGACCTGTCCGGTGCCCTGAATGA
ACTGCAAGACGAGGCAGCGCGGCTATCGTGGCTGGCCACGACGGGCGTTCCTTGCGCAGCTGTGCTCGAC
GTTGTCACTGAAGCGGGAAGGGACTGGCTGCTATTGGGCGAAGTGCCGGGGCAGGATCTCCTGTCATCTC
ACCTTGCTCCTGCCGAGAAAGTATCCATCATGGCTGATGCAATGCGGCGGCTGCATACGCTTGATCCGGC
TACCTGCCCATTCGACCACCAAGCGAAACATCGCATCGAGCGAGCACGTACTCGGATGGAAGCCGGTCTT
GTCGATCAGGATGATCTGGACGAAGAGCATCAGGGGCTCGCGCCAGCCGAACTGTTCGCCAGGCTCAAGG
CGAGCATGCCCGACGGCGAGGATCTCGTCGTGACCCATGGCGATGCCTGCTTGCCGAATATCATGGTGGA
AAATGGCCGCTTTTCTGGATTCATCGACTGTGGCCGGCTGGGTGTGGCGGACCGCTATCAGGACATAGCG
TTGGCTACCCGTGATATTGCTGAAGAGCTTGGCGGCGAATGGGCTGACCGCTTCCTCGTGCTTTACGGTA
TCGCCGCTCCCGATTCGCAGCGCATCGCCTTCTATCGCCTTCTTGACGAGTTCTTCTGAGCGGGACTCTG
GGGTTCGAAATGACCGACCAAGCGACGCCCAACCTGCCATCACGAGATTTCGATTCCACCGCCGCCTTCT
ATGAAAGGTTGGGCTTCGGAATCGTTTTCCGGGACGCCGGCTGGATGATCCTCCAGCGCGGGGATCTCAT
GCTGGAGTTCTTCGCCCACCCTAGGGGGAGGCTAACTGAAACACGGAAGGAGACAATACCGGAAGGAACC
CGCGCTATGACGGCAATAAAAAGACAGAATAAAACGCACGGTGTTGGGTCGTTTGTTCATAAACGCGGGG
TTCGGTCCCAGGGCTGGCACTCTGTCGATACCCCACCGAGACCCCATTGGGGCCAATACGCCCGCGTTTC
TTCCTTTTCCCCACCCCACCCCCCAAGTTCGGGTGAAGGCCCAGGGCTCGCAGCCAACGTCGGGGCGGCA
GGCCCTGCCATAGCCTCAGGTTACTCATATATACTTTAGATTGATTTAAAACTTCATTTTTAATTTAAAA
GGATCTAGGTGAAGATCCTTTTTGATAATCTCATGACCAAAATCCCTTAACGTGAGTTTTCGTTCCACTG
AGCGTCAGACCCCGTAGAAAAGATCAAAGGATCTTCTTGAGATCCTTTTTTTCTGCGCGTAATCTGCTGC
TTGCAAACAAAAAAACCACCGCTACCAGCGGTGGTTTGTTTGCCGGATCAAGAGCTACCAACTCTTTTTC
CGAAGGTAACTGGCTTCAGCAGAGCGCAGATACCAAATACTGTTCTTCTAGTGTAGCCGTAGTTAGGCCA
CCACTTCAAGAACTCTGTAGCACCGCCTACATACCTCGCTCTGCTAATCCTGTTACCAGTGGCTGCTGCC
AGTGGCGATAAGTCGTGTCTTACCGGGTTGGACTCAAGACGATAGTTACCGGATAAGGCGCAGCGGTCGG
GCTGAACGGGGGGTTCGTGCACACAGCCCAGCTTGGAGCGAACGACCTACACCGAACTGAGATACCTACA
GCGTGAGCTATGAGAAAGCGCCACGCTTCCCGAAGGGAGAAAGGCGGACAGGTATCCGGTAAGCGGCAGG
GTCGGAACAGGAGAGCGCACGAGGGAGCTTCCAGGGGGAAACGCCTGGTATCTTTATAGTCCTGTCGGGT
TTCGCCACCTCTGACTTGAGCGTCGATTTTTGTGATGCTCGTCAGGGGGGCGGAGCCTATGGAAAAACGC
CAGCAACGCGGCCTTTTTACGGTTCCTGGCCTTTTGCTGGCCTTTTGCTCACATGTTCTTTCCTGCGTTA
TCCCCTGATTCTGTGGATAACCGTATTACCGCCATGCAT
Features (pLannotate 1.2.2; 16 found; start..end, strand, type, name):
     61..364     +  enhancer       CMV enhancer: human cytomegalovirus immediate early enhancer
    365..568     +  promoter       CMV promoter: human cytomegalovirus (CMV) immediate early promoter
    591..613     +  misc_feature   MCS (fragment): multiple cloning site
    620..2017    +  CDS            VIM: VIME_HUMAN - Experimental evidence at protein level: Swiss-Prot protein existence level 1. Involved with LARP6 in the stabilization of type I collagen mRNAs for CO1A1 and CO1A2. From Homo sapiens (Human).
   2123..2830    +  CDS            mCherry: mCherry is a basic (constitutively fluorescent) red fluorescent protein published in 2004, derived from Discosoma sp.. It is reported to be a very rapidly-maturing monomer with low acid sensitivity.
   2873..3193    +  CDS            DmrB: F36V mutant of FK506-binding protein FKBP12 binds synthetic ligands that do not bind wild-type FKBP
   3206..3289    +  CDS            large T antigen (fragment): large T antigen from SV40 (simian virus 40)
   3312..3433    +  polyA_signal   SV40 poly(A) signal: SV40 polyadenylation signal
   3467..3895    -  rep_origin     f1 ori (sequence partly withheld): f1 bacteriophage origin of replication; arrow indicates direction of (+) strand synthesis
   3922..4026    +  promoter       AmpR promoter: bla
   4028..4385    +  promoter       SV40 promoter: SV40 enhancer and early promoter
   4420..5214    +  CDS            NeoR/KanR: aminoglycoside phosphotransferase from Tn5; aph(3')-II (or nptII); confers resistance to neomycin, kanamycin, and G418 (Geneticin®)
   5235..5387    +  CDS            ble (fragment): BLE_KLEPN - Experimental evidence at protein level: Swiss-Prot protein existence level 1. Binding protein with a strong affinity to the bleomycin family of antibiotics. Binds to CL990; an antimitotic-antibiotic compound. From Klebsiella pneumoniae.
   5446..5493    +  polyA_signal   HSV TK poly(A) signal: herpes simplex virus thymidine kinase polyadenylation signal (Cole and Stacy, 1985)
   5584..5600    -  polyA_signal   bGH poly(A) signal (fragment): bovine growth hormone polyadenylation signal
   5822..6410    +  rep_origin     ori: high-copy-number ColE1/pMB1/pBR322/pUC origin of replication
