[The description below was written by a language model from this plasmid's Addgene catalogue record and pLannotate feature annotations shown in this document.]
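Description:
Vim-mCh-FKBP is a 6.5 kb mammalian expression plasmid built on a pGFP-N1-type backbone that expresses human vimentin (VIM) fused at its C terminus to mCherry and then an FKBP domain. The fusion is transcribed from the human cytomegalovirus immediate-early enhancer and promoter and terminated by an SV40 polyadenylation signal. In the feature table the vimentin coding sequence is followed, after a short linker region, by mCherry and then by a domain that the automated annotation matches to DmrB, the F36V variant of FKBP12. The catalogue entry simply calls this tag FKBP, so the exact variant is best confirmed from the sequence. A short fragment annotated as SV40 large T antigen sits between the FKBP domain and the poly(A) signal and probably reflects backbone-derived SV40 sequence.

The plasmid replicates in E. coli from a high-copy ColE1/pUC-type origin and also carries an f1 origin. A single NeoR/KanR (aminoglycoside phosphotransferase) gene serves both hosts. The bacterial bla promoter drives it for kanamycin selection, and the SV40 early promoter with an HSV TK poly(A) signal drives it for G418 selection of transfected mammalian cells. The small ble and bGH poly(A) fragments appear to be backbone remnants rather than functional elements.

The stated purpose is rapalog-induced pulling experiments. mCherry lets the vimentin intermediate filament network be imaged, while the FKBP module provides a chemically inducible dimerisation handle. Adding a rapalog would link the tagged filaments to a separately expressed partner carrying the complementary binding domain, which is not part of this plasmid. The associated publication title indicates the tool is used for rapid repositioning of vimentin filaments in cells.
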