Addgene plasmid #240423: Vim-mCh-FKBP
Purpose: Tagged vimentin for rapalog induced pulling experiments.
Depositing lab: Anna Akhmanova. Depositing organization: Utrecht University. Publication: Optogenetic and chemical genetic tools for rapid repositioning of vimentin intermediate filaments. Pasolli M, Meiring JCM, Conboy JP, Koenderink GH, Akhmanova A. J Cell Biol. 2025 Sep 1;224(9):e202504004. doi: 10.1083/jcb.202504004. Epub 2025 Jul 8. PubMed 40627079.
Backbone
  Vector backbone: pGFP-N1
  Vector type: Mammalian Expression
  Selectable markers: Neomycin (select with G418)
Growth in bacteria
  Bacterial resistance: Kanamycin, 50 μg/mL
  Growth temperature: 37°C
  Growth strain: DH5alpha
  Copy number: Unknown
Gene/Insert
  Gene/Insert name: Vimentin
  Species: H. sapiens (human)
  Entrez Gene: VIM
  Tag / fusion protein: mCherry (C terminal on insert); FKBP (C terminal on insert)
Terms and licenses: Academic/Nonprofit Terms; Industry Terms: Not Available to Industry
Depositor comments: Please visit https://doi.org/10.1101/2024.11.21.624725 for bioRxiv preprint.
How to cite: Vim-mCh-FKBP was a gift from Anna Akhmanova (Addgene plasmid # 240423 ; http://n2t.net/addgene:240423 ; RRID:Addgene_240423)
